Addgene plasmid #26041: pOPINVH
Depositing lab: Ray Owens. Depositing organization: University of Oxford. Publication: A pipeline for the production of antibody fragments for structural studies using transient expression in HEK 293T cells. Nettleship JE, Ren J, Rahman N, Berrow NS, Hatherley D, Barclay AN, Owens RJ. Protein Expr Purif. 2008 Nov . 62(1):83-9. 10.1016/j.pep.2008.06.017 PubMed 18662785.
Backbone
  Vector backbone: pTriEx-2
  Backbone manufacturer: Novagen
  Backbone size w/o insert (bp): 5457
  Vector type: Mammalian Expression, Bacterial Expression, Insect Expression
Growth in bacteria
  Bacterial resistance: Ampicillin, 100 μg/mL
  Growth temperature: 37°C
  Growth strain: DH5alpha
  Copy number: High Copy
Gene/Insert
  Gene/Insert name: u-LacZ-KHHHHHH
  Tag / fusion protein: u-phosphatase secretion leader (N terminal on insert); KHHHHHH (C terminal on insert)
  Cloning method: Restriction Enzyme; 5′ cloning site NcoI (unknown if destroyed)
  Sequencing primers: 5′ T7; 3′ T7-term
Resource information
  A portion of this plasmid was derived from a plasmid made by: pTriEx obtained from Merck
Terms and licenses: Academic/Nonprofit Terms; Industry Terms: Not Available to Industry
How to cite: pOPINVH was a gift from Ray Owens (Addgene plasmid # 26041 ; http://n2t.net/addgene:26041 ; RRID:Addgene_26041)
