[The description below was written by a language model from this plasmid's Addgene catalogue record and pLannotate feature annotations shown in this document.]
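Description:
pOPINVH is a multi-host expression vector built on the Novagen pTriEx-2 backbone, catalogued for mammalian, bacterial and insect expression. It is maintained in E. coli as a high-copy plasmid through a ColE1/pUC-type origin and selected with ampicillin (AmpR, β-lactamase). Three promoters sit in tandem upstream of the cloning region. A CMV enhancer/chicken β-actin promoter with chimeric intron sequences drives transcription in mammalian cells. A T7 promoter with an adjacent lac operator allows IPTG-regulated expression in E. coli. The baculovirus p10 promoter serves insect cells. The cassette ends in a rabbit β-globin polyadenylation signal and a T7 terminator. Flanking lef2/ORF603 and ORF1629 regions allow homologous recombination into a baculovirus genome, and a single loxP site is also annotated.

The recorded insert, u-LacZ-KHHHHHH, consists of an N-terminal µ-phosphatase secretion leader, a lacZα stuffer carrying its own lac promoter, operator and CAP site, and a C-terminal Lys-His6 tag. The lacZα element is normally used for blue/white screening, with colonies losing β-galactosidase activity when the stuffer is replaced by an incoming fragment. Between the stuffer and the His tag, the feature table annotates a fragment matching a mouse antibody heavy-chain entry. Given the vector name, this suggests that an inserted heavy-chain variable domain would be fused in frame to resident antibody heavy-chain sequence, although the record does not define that segment explicitly. The secretion leader itself is not annotated in the table. The associated publication describes a pipeline for producing antibody fragments for structural studies by transient expression in HEK 293T cells. This fits the design, in which the product is secreted and its His tag allows affinity purification.
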