Features (pLannotate 1.2.2; 24 found; start..end, strand, type, name):
      4..39      +  CDS            lef2 (fragment): baculovirus late expression factor 2
    181..1008    +  misc_recomb    baculovirus recombination region (lef2/ORF603): contains ORF603 and part of lef2
   1020..1078    +  misc_recomb    baculovirus recombination region (ORF603) (fragment): contains ORF603 and part of lef2
   1140..1443    +  enhancer       CMV enhancer: human cytomegalovirus immediate early enhancer
   1449..1726    +  promoter       chicken β-actin promoter: No description available
   1727..1862    +  intron         hybrid intron (fragment): hybrid between chicken β-actin (CBA) and minute virus of mice (MMV) introns (Gray et al., 2011)
   1951..2081    +  intron         chimeric intron (fragment): chimera between introns from chicken β-actin and rabbit β-globin
   2150..2168    +  promoter       T7 promoter: promoter for bacteriophage T7 RNA polymerase
   2169..2193    +  protein_bind   lac operator: The lac repressor binds to the lac operator to inhibit transcription in E. coli. This inhibition can be relieved by adding lactose or isopropyl-β-D-thiogalactopyranoside (IPTG). lac repressor encoded by lacI
   2209..2318    +  promoter       p10 promoter: baculovirus promoter for expression in insect cells
   2463..2484    +  protein_bind   CAP binding site: CAP binding activates transcription in the presence of cAMP. E. coli catabolite activator protein
   2499..2529    +  promoter       lac promoter: promoter for the E. coli lac operon
   2537..2553    +  protein_bind   lac operator: The lac repressor binds to the lac operator to inhibit transcription in E. coli. This inhibition can be relieved by adding lactose or isopropyl-β-D-thiogalactopyranoside (IPTG). lac repressor encoded by lacI
   2573..2746    +  CDS            lacZα: LacZα fragment of β-galactosidase; lacZ fragment
   2773..3072    +  CDS            HVM63_MOUSE (fragment): Experimental evidence at protein level: Swiss-Prot protein existence level 1. Anti-influenza H3N2 neuraminidase antibody. From Mus musculus (Mouse).
   3085..3102    +  CDS            7xHis (fragment): 6xHis affinity tag
   3114..3182    +  CDS            HBB (fragment): HBB_PONPY - Experimental evidence at transcript level: Swiss-Prot protein existence level 2. Involved in oxygen transport from the lung to the various peripheral tissues. From Pongo pygmaeus (Bornean orangutan).
   3257..3312    +  polyA_signal   β-globin poly(A) signal: rabbit β-globin polyadenylation signal (Gil and Proudfoot, 1987)
   3400..3447    +  terminator     T7 terminator: transcription terminator for bacteriophage T7 RNA polymerase
   3460..4165    +  misc_recomb    baculovirus recombination region (ORF1629): contains part of ORF1629
   4174..4207    +  protein_bind   loxP: Cre-mediated recombination occurs in the 8-bp core sequence (GCATACAT). Cre recombinase
   4375..4962    -  rep_origin     ori: high-copy-number ColE1/pMB1/pBR322/pUC origin of replication
   4975..5835    -  CDS            AmpR: β-lactamase; bla; confers resistance to ampicillin, carbenicillin, and related antibiotics
   5836..5887    -  promoter       AmpR promoter (fragment): bla
>Addgene plasmid #26041 | pOPINVH | depositor full sequence | sequence record 12217 | Author sequence
TCCTGCATCTTTTAATCAAATCCCAAGATGTGTATAAACGCGCCGGTATGTACAGGAAGAGGTTTATACT
AAACTGTTACATTGCAAACGTGGTTTCGTGTGCCAAGTGTGAAAACCGATGTTTAATCAAGGCTCTGACG
CATTTCTACAACCACGACTCCAAGTGTGTGGGTGAAGTCATGCATCTTTTAATCAAATCCCAAGATGTGT
ATAAACCACCAAACTGCCAAAAAATGAAAACTGTCGACAAGCTCTGTCCGTTTGCTGGCAACTGCAAGGG
TCTCAATCCTATTTGTAATTATTGAATAATAAAACAATTATAAATGTCAAATTTGTTTTTTATTAACGAT
ACAAACCAAACGCAACAAGAACATTTGTAGTATTATCTATAATTGAAAACGCGTAGTTATAATCGCTGAG
GTAATATTTAAAATCATTTTCAAATGATTCACAGTTAATTTGCGACAATATAATTTTATTTTCACATAAA
CTAGACGCCTTGTCGTCTTCTTCTTCGTATTCCTTCTCTTTTTCATTTTTCTCTTCATAAAAATTAACAT
AGTTATTATCGTATCCATATATGTATCTATCGTATAGAGTAAATTTTTTGTTGTCATAAATATATATGTC
TTTTTTAATGGGGTGTATAGTACCGCTGCGCATAGTTTTTCTGTAATTTACAACAGTGCTATTTTCTGGT
AGTTCTTCGGAGTGTGTTGCTTTAATTATTAAATTTATATAATCAATGAATTTGGGATCGTCGGTTTTGT
ACAATATGTTGCCGGCATAGTACGCAGCTTCTTCTAGTTCAATTACACCATTTTTTAGCAGCACCGGATT
AACATAACTTTCCAAAATGTTGTACGAACCGTTAAACAAAAACAGTTCACCTCCCTTTTCTATACTATTG
TCTGCGAGCAGTTGTTTGTTGTTAAAAATAACAGCCATTGTAATGAGACGCACAAACTAATATCACAAAC
TGGAAATGTCTATCAATATATAGTTGCTGATGGCCGGCCGTAATGAGACGCACAAACTAATATCACAAAC
TGGAAATGTCTATCAATATATAGTTGCTCTAGTTATTAATAGTAATCAATTACGGGGTCATTAGTTCATA
GCCCATATATGGAGTTCCGCGTTACATAACTTACGGTAAATGGCCCGCCTGGCTGACCGCCCAACGACCC
CCGCCCATTGACGTCAATAATGACGTATGTTCCCATAGTAACGCCAATAGGGACTTTCCATTGACGTCAA
TGGGTGGAGTATTTACGGTAAACTGCCCACTTGGCAGTACATCAAGTGTATCATATGCCAAGTACGCCCC
CTATTGACGTCAATGACGGTAAATGGCCCGCCTGGCATTATGCCCAGTACATGACCTTATGGGACTTTCC
TACTTGGCAGTACATCTACGTATTAGTCATCGCTATTACCATGCATGGTCGAGGTGAGCCCCACGTTCTG
CTTCACTCTCCCCATCTCCCCCCCCTCCCCACCCCCAATTTTGTATTTATTTATTTTTTAATTATTTTGT
GCAGCGATGGGGGCGGGGGGGGGGGGGGGGCGCGCGCCAGGCGGGGCGGGGCGGGGCGAGGGGCGGGGCG
GGGCGAGGCGGAGAGGTGCGGCGGCAGCCAATCAGAGCGGCGCGCTCCGAAAGTTTCCTTTTATGGCGAG
GCGGCGGCGGCGGCGGCCCTATAAAAAGCGAAGCGCGCGGCGGGCGGGAGTCGCTGCGCGCTGCCTTCGC
CCCGTGCCCCGCTCCGCCGCCGCCTCGCGCCGCCCGCCCCGGCTCTGACTGACCGCGTTACTCCCACAGG
TGAGCGGGCGGGACGGCCCTTCTCCTTCGGGCTGTAATTAGCGCTTGGTTTAATGACGGCTTGTTTCTTT
TCTGTGGCTGCGTGAAAGCCTTGAGGGGCTCCGGGAGGGCCCTTTGTGCGGGGGGAGCGGCTCGGGGCTG
TCCGCGGGGGGACGGCTGCCTTCGGGGGGGACGGGGCAGGGCGGGGTTCGGCTTCTGGCGTGTGACCGGC
GGCTCTAGAGCCTCTGCTAACCATGTTCATGCCTTCTTCTTTTTCCTACAGCTCCTGGGCAACGTGCTGG
TTATTGTGCTGTCTCATCATTTTGGCAAAGAATTGGATCGGACCGAAATTAATACGACTCACTATAGGGG
AATTGTGAGCGGATAACAATTCCCCGGAGTTAATCCGGGACCTTTAATTCAACCCAACACAATATATTAT
AGTTAAATAAGAATTATTATCAAATCATTTGTATATTAATTAAAATACTATACTGTAAATTACATTTTAT
TTACAATCAAAGGAGATATACCATGGGGATCCTTCCCAGCCCTGGGATGCCTGCGCTGCTCTCCCTCGTG
AGCCTTCTCTCCGTGCTGCTGATGGGTTGCGTAGCTGGTACCGTCGACCCGACTGGAAAGCGGGCAGTGA
GCGCAACGCAATTAATGTGAGTTAGCTCACTCATTAGGCACCCCAGGCTTTACACTTTATGCTTCCGGCT
CGTATGTTGTGTGGAATTGTGAGCGGATAACAATTTCACACAGGAAACAGCTATGACCATGATTACGGAT
TCACTGGCCGTCGTTTTACAACGTCGTGACTGGGAAAACCCTGGCGTTACCCAACTTAATCGCCTTGCAG
CACATCCCCCTTTCGCCAGCTGGCGTAATAGCGAAGAGGCCCGCACCGATCGCCCTTCCCAACAGTTGCG
CAGCCTGAATGGCGAATGGCGCCAAGCTTTCTAGACCAAGGCGCCAAAACGACACCCCCATCTGTCTATC
CACTGGCCCCTGGATCTGCTGCCCAAACTAACTCCATGGTGACCCTGGGATGCCTGGTCAAGGGCTATTT
CCCTGAGCCAGTGACAGTGACCTGGAACTCTGGATCCCTGTCCAGCGGTGTGCACACCTTCCCAGCTGTC
CTGCAGTCTGACCTCTACACTCTGAGCAGCTCAGTGACTGTCCCCTCCAGCACCTGGCCCAGCGAGACCG
TCACCTGCAACGTTGCCCACCCGGCCAGCAGCACCAAGGTGGACAAGAAAATTGTGCCCAGGGATTGTGG
TAAACATCACCATCACCATCACTAAGTGATTAACCTCAGGTGCAGGCTGCCTATCAGAAGGTGGTGGCTG
GTGTGGCCAATGCCCTGGCTCACAAATACCACTGAGATCGATCTTTTTCCCTCTGCCAAAAATTATGGGG
ACATCATGAAGCCCCTTGAGCATCTGACTTCTGGCTAATAAAGGAAATTTATTTTCATTGCAATAGTGTG
TTGGAATTTTTTGTGTCTCTCACTCGGAAGGACATATGGGAGGGCAAATCATTTAAAACATCAGAATGAG
TATTTGGTTTAGAGTTTGGCAACATATGCCCATATGTAACTAGCATAACCCCTTGGGGCCTCTAAACGGG
TCTTGAGGGGTTTTTTGCTGAAAGCATGCGGAGGAAATTCTCCTTGAAGTTTCCCTGGTGTTCAAAGTAA
AGGAGTTTGCACCAGACGCACCTCTGTTCACTGGTCCGGCGTATTAAAACACGATACATTGTTATTAGTA
CATTTATTAAGCGCTAGATTCTGTGCGTTGTTGATTTACAGACAATTGTTGTACGTATTTTAATAATTCA
TTAAATTTATAATCTTTAGGGTGGTATGTTAGAGCGAAAATCAAATGATTTTCAGCGTCTTTATATCTGA
ATTTAAATATTAAATCCTCAATAGATTTGTAAAATAGGTTTCGATTAGTTTCAAACAAGGGTTGTTTTTC
CGAACCGATGGCTGGACTATCTAATGGATTTTCGCTCAACGCCACAAAACTTGCCAAATCTTGTAGCAGC
AATCTAGCTTTGTCGATATTCGTTTGTGTTTTGTTTTGTAATAAAGGTTCGACGTCGTTCAAAATATTAT
GCGCTTTTGTATTTCTTTCATCACTGTCGTTAGTGTACAATTGACTCGACGTAAACACGTTAAATAGAGC
TTGGACATATTTAACATCGGGCGTGTTAGCTTTATTAGGCCGATTATCGTCGTCGTCCCAACCCTCGTCG
TTAGAAGTTGCTTCCGAAGACGATTTTGCCATAGCCACACGACGCCTATTAATTGTGTCGGCTAACACGT
CCGCGATCAAATTTGTAGTTGAGCTTTTTGGAATTGCGATCGCATAACTTCGTATAGCATACATTATACG
AAGTTATAAGCTCGGAACGCTGCGCTCGGTCGTTCGGCTGCGGCGAGCGGTATCAGCTCACTCAAAGGCG
GTAATACGGTTATCCACAGAATCAGGGGATAACGCAGGAAAGAACATGTGAGCAAAAGGCCAGCAAAAGG
CCAGGAACCGTAAAAAGGCCGCGTTGCTGGCGTTTTTCCATAGGCTCCGCCCCCTGACGAGCATCACAAA
AATCGACGCTCAAGTCAGAGGTGGCGAAACCCGACAGGACTATAAAGATACCAGGCGTTTCCCCCTGGAA
GCTCCCTCGTGCGCTCTCCTGTTCCGACCCTGCCGCTTACCGGATACCTGTCCGCCTTTCTCCCTTCGGG
AAGCGTGGCGCTTTCTCAATGCTCACGCTGTAGGTATCTCAGTTCGGTGTAGGTCGTTCGCTCCAAGCTG
GGCTGTGTGCACGAACCCCCCGTTCAGCCCGACCGCTGCGCCTTATCCGGTAACTATCGTCTTGAGTCCA
ACCCGGTAAGACACGACTTATCGCCACTGGCAGCAGCCACTGGTAACAGGATTAGCAGAGCGAGGTATGT
AGGCGGTGCTACAGAGTTCTTGAAGTGGTGGCCTAACTACGGCTACACTAGAAGAACAGTATTTGGTATC
TGCGCTCTGCTGAAGCCAGTTACCTTCGGAAAAAGAGTTGGTAGCTCTTGATCCGGCAAACAAACCACCG
CTGGTAGCGGTGGTTTTTTTGTTTGCAAGCAGCAGATTACGCGCAGAAAAAAAGGATCTCAAGAAGATCC
TTTGTTACCAATGCTTAATCAGTGAGGCACCTATCTCAGCGATCTGTCTATTTCGTTCATCCATAGTTGC
CTGACTCCCCGTCGTGTAGATAACTACGATACGGGAGGGCTTACCATCTGGCCCCAGTGCTGCAATGATA
CCGCGAGACCCACGCTCACCGGCTCCAGATTTATCAGCAATAAACCAGCCAGCCGGAAGGGCCGAGCGCA
GAAGTGGTCCTGCAACTTTATCCGCCTCCATCCAGTCTATTAATTGTTGCCGGGAAGCTAGAGTAAGTAG
TTCGCCAGTTAATAGTTTGCGCAACGTTGTTGCCATTGCTACAGGCATCGTGGTGTCACGCTCGTCGTTT
GGTATGGCTTCATTCAGCTCCGGTTCCCAACGATCAAGGCGAGTTACATGATCCCCCATGTTGTGCAAAA
AAGCGGTTAGCTCCTTCGGTCCTCCGATCGTTGTCAGAAGTAAGTTGGCCGCAGTGTTATCACTCATGGT
TATGGCAGCACTGCATAATTCTCTTACTGTCATGCCATCCGTAAGATGCTTTTCTGTGACTGGTGAGTAC
TCAACCAAGTCATTCTGAGAATAGTGTATGCGGCGACCGAGTTGCTCTTGCCCGGCGTCAATACGGGATA
ATACCGCGCCACATAGCAGAACTTTAAAAGTGCTCATCATTGGAAAACGTTCTTCGGGGCGAAAACTCTC
AAGGATCTTACCGCTGTTGAGATCCAGTTCGATGTAACCCACTCGTGCACCCAACTGATCTTCAGCATCT
TTTACTTTCACCAGCGTTTCTGGGTGAGCAAAAACAGGAAGGCAAAATGCCGCAAAAAAGGGAATAAGGG
CGACACGGAAATGTTGAATACTCATACTCTTCCTTTTTCAATATTATTGAAGCATTTATCAGGGTTATTG
TCTCATGTCCGCGCGTT
