>Addgene plasmid #26041 | pOPINVH | addgene partial sequence | sequence record 32147 | 26041 with pCAG-F
TTATCAAATCATTTGTATATTAATTAAAATACTATACTGTAAATTACATTTTATTTACAATCAAAGGAGA
TATACCATGGGGATCCTTCCCAGCCCTGGGATGCCTGCGCTGCTCTCCCTCGTGAGCCTTCTCTCCGTGC
TGCTGATGGGTTGCGTAGCTGGTACCGTCGACCCGACTGGAAAGCGGGCAGTGAGCGCAACGCAATTAAT
GTGAGTTAGCTCACTCATTAGGCACCCCAGGCTTTACACTTTATGCTTCCGGCTCGTATGTTGTGTGGAA
TTGTGAGCGGATAACAATTTCACACAGGAAACAGCTATGACCATGATTACGGATTCACTGGCCGTCGTTT
TACAACGTCGTGACTGGGAAAACCCTGGCGTTACCCAACTTAATCGCCTTGCAGCACATCCCCCTTTCGC
CAGCTGGCGTAATAGCGAAGAGGCCCGCACCGATCGCCCTTCCCAACAGTTGCGCAGCCTGAATGGCGAA
TGGCGCCAAGCTTTCTAGACCAAGGCGCCAAAACGACACCCCCATCTGTCTATCCACTGGCCCCTGGATC
TGCTGCCCAAACTAACTCCATGGTGACCCTGGGATGCCTGG
