>Addgene plasmid #26041 | pOPINVH | addgene partial sequence | sequence record 32148 | 26041 with lac_promoter
ACAATTTCACACAGGAAACAGCTATGACCATGATTACGGATTCACTGGCCGTCGTTTTACAACGTCGTGA
CTGGGAAAACCCTGGCGTTACCCAACTTAATCGCCTTGCAGCACATCCCCCTTTCGCCAGCTGGCGTAAT
AGCGAAGAGGCCCGCACCGATCGCCCTTCCCAACAGTTGCGCAGCCTGAATGGCGAATGGCGCCAAGCTT
TCTAGACCAAGGCGCCAAAACGACACCCCCATCTGTCTATCCACTGGCCCCTGGATCTGCTGCCCAAACT
AACTCCATGGTGACCCTGGGATGCCTGGTCAAGGGCTATTTCCCTGAGCCAGTGACAGTGACCTGGAACT
CTGGATCCCTGTCCAGCGGTGTGCACACCTTCCCAGCTGTCCTGCAGTCTGACCTCTACACTCTGAGCAG
CTCAGTGACTGTCCCCTCCAGCACCTGGCCCAGCGAGACCGTCACCTGCAACGTTGCCCACCCGGCCAGC
AGCACCAAGGTGGACAAGAAAATTGTGCCCAGGGATTGTGGTAAACATCACCATCACCATCACTAAGTGA
TTAACCTCAGGTGCAGGCTGCCTATCAGAAGGTGGTGGCTGGTGTGGCCAATGCCCTGGCTCACAAATAC
CACTGAGATCGATCTTTTTCCCTCTGCCAAAAATTATGGGGACATCATGAAGCCCCTTGAGCATCTGACT
TCTGGCTAATAAAGGAAATTTATTTTCATTGCAATAGTGTGTTGGAATTTTTTGTGTCTCTCACTCGGAA
GGACATATGGGAGGGCAAATCATTTAAAACATC
